Addgene plasmid #244980: mCherry-RILPL1
Purpose: Express RILPL1 in mammalian cells with mCherry tag
Depositing lab: Luis Bonet-Ponce. Depositing organization: Ohio State University. Publication: JIP4 and RILPL1 utilize opposing motor force to dynamically regulate lysosomal tubulation. Bonet-Ponce L, Tegicho T, Fernandez-Martinez N, Rozenberg IA, Ashriem M, Beilina A, Kluss JH, Li Y, Cookson MR. J Cell Biol. 2025 Nov 3;224(11):e202404018. doi: 10.1083/jcb.202404018. Epub 2025 Sep 24. PubMed 40990465.
Backbone
  Vector backbone: mCherry N term
  Vector type: Mammalian Expression
Growth in bacteria
  Bacterial resistance: Kanamycin, 50 μg/mL
  Growth temperature: 37°C
  Growth strain: DH5alpha
  Copy number: High Copy
Gene/Insert
  Gene/Insert name: RILPL1
  Species: H. sapiens (human)
  Entrez Gene: RILPL1 (a.k.a. GOSPEL, OPDM4, RLP1)
  Promoter: CMV
  Tag / fusion protein: mCherry (N terminal on backbone)
  Cloning method: Other
Terms and licenses: Academic/Nonprofit Terms; Industry Terms: Not Available to Industry
How to cite: mCherry-RILPL1 was a gift from Luis Bonet-Ponce (Addgene plasmid # 244980 ; http://n2t.net/addgene:244980 ; RRID:Addgene_244980)
