[The description below was written by a language model from this plasmid's Addgene catalogue record and pLannotate feature annotations shown in this document.]
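Description:
mCherry-RILPL1 is a mammalian expression plasmid of about 5.9 kb built on an N-terminal mCherry fusion backbone. It carries a high-copy ColE1/pUC-type origin for propagation in E. coli and an f1 phage origin. Selection relies on a single Tn5 aminoglycoside phosphotransferase gene (NeoR/KanR) placed behind tandem promoters. A bacterial bla-type promoter drives it in E. coli to give kanamycin resistance. The SV40 enhancer/early promoter drives it in mammalian cells, where it can confer G418 resistance, and the HSV thymidine kinase polyadenylation signal terminates the transcript. The annotation software also flagged short fragments of ble, the bGH poly(A) signal and SV40 large T antigen. These appear to be residual backbone sequence rather than functional elements.

The expression cassette uses the human cytomegalovirus immediate early enhancer and promoter to drive strong constitutive transcription of a fusion open reading frame. The mCherry coding sequence, a monomeric red fluorescent protein derived from Discosoma, comes first. It is followed after a short linker by the human RILPL1 (Rab-interacting lysosomal protein-like 1) coding sequence, so the fluorescent tag sits at the N terminus of RILPL1. A remnant of the multiple cloning site and the SV40 polyadenylation signal lie downstream.

The stated purpose is to express mCherry-tagged RILPL1 in mammalian cells, which allows the protein's localization and dynamics to be followed by fluorescence microscopy. The associated publication concerns how RILPL1 and JIP4 use opposing motor forces to regulate lysosomal tubulation, which suggests use in live-cell imaging of lysosomal membrane dynamics.
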