Features (pLannotate 1.2.2; 15 found; start..end, strand, type, name):
     68..371     +  enhancer       CMV enhancer: human cytomegalovirus immediate early enhancer
    372..575     +  promoter       CMV promoter: human cytomegalovirus (CMV) immediate early promoter
    620..1327    +  CDS            mCherry: mCherry is a basic (constitutively fluorescent) red fluorescent protein published in 2004, derived from Discosoma sp.. It is reported to be a very rapidly-maturing monomer with low acid sensitivity.
   1343..2551    +  CDS            RILPL1: RIPL1_HUMAN - Also known as RLP1. Experimental evidence at protein level: Swiss-Prot protein existence level 1. Plays a role in the regulation of cell shape and polarity (By similarity). Plays a role in cellular protein transport, including protein transport away from primary cilia (By similarity). Neuroprotective protein, which acts by sequestring GAPDH in the cytosol and prevent the apoptotic function of GAPDH in the nucleus (By similarity). Competes with SIAH1 for binding GAPDH (By similarity). Does not regulate lysosomal morphology and distribution (PubMed:14668488). Binds to RAB10 followi
   2555..2591    +  misc_feature   MCS (fragment): multiple cloning site
   2608..2692    +  CDS            large T antigen (fragment): large T antigen from SV40 (simian virus 40)
   2715..2836    +  polyA_signal   SV40 poly(A) signal: SV40 polyadenylation signal
   2870..3298    -  rep_origin     f1 ori (sequence partly withheld): f1 bacteriophage origin of replication; arrow indicates direction of (+) strand synthesis
   3325..3429    +  promoter       AmpR promoter: bla
   3431..3788    +  promoter       SV40 promoter: SV40 enhancer and early promoter
   3823..4617    +  CDS            NeoR/KanR: aminoglycoside phosphotransferase from Tn5; aph(3')-II (or nptII); confers resistance to neomycin, kanamycin, and G418 (Geneticin®)
   4638..4790    +  CDS            ble (fragment): BLE_KLEPN - Experimental evidence at protein level: Swiss-Prot protein existence level 1. Binding protein with a strong affinity to the bleomycin family of antibiotics. Binds to CL990; an antimitotic-antibiotic compound. From Klebsiella pneumoniae.
   4849..4896    +  polyA_signal   HSV TK poly(A) signal: herpes simplex virus thymidine kinase polyadenylation signal (Cole and Stacy, 1985)
   4987..5003    -  polyA_signal   bGH poly(A) signal (fragment): bovine growth hormone polyadenylation signal
   5225..5813    +  rep_origin     ori: high-copy-number ColE1/pMB1/pBR322/pUC origin of replication
>Addgene plasmid #244980 | mCherry-RILPL1 | addgene full sequence | sequence record 486142 | Addgene NGS Result
CATGCATTAGTTATTAATAGTAATCAATTACGGGGTCATTAGTTCATAGCCCATATATGGAGTTCCGCGT
TACATAACTTACGGTAAATGGCCCGCCTGGCTGACCGCCCAACGACCCCCGCCCATTGACGTCAATAATG
ACGTATGTTCCCATAGTAACGCCAATAGGGACTTTCCATTGACGTCAATGGGTGGAGTATTTACGGTAAA
CTGCCCACTTGGCAGTACATCAAGTGTATCATATGCCAAGTACGCCCCCTATTGACGTCAATGACGGTAA
ATGGCCCGCCTGGCATTATGCCCAGTACATGACCTTATGGGACTTTCCTACTTGGCAGTACATCTACGTA
TTAGTCATCGCTATTACCATGGTGATGCGGTTTTGGCAGTACATCAATGGGCGTGGATAGCGGTTTGACT
CACGGGGATTTCCAAGTCTCCACCCCATTGACGTCAATGGGAGTTTGTTTTGGCACCAAAATCAACGGGA
CTTTCCAAAATGTCGTAACAACTCCGCCCCATTGACGCAAATGGGCGGTAGGCGTGTACGGTGGGAGGTC
TATATAAGCAGAGCTGGTTTAGTGAACCGTCAGATCCGCTAGCGCTACCGGTCGCCACCATGGTGAGCAA
GGGCGAGGAGGATAACATGGCCATCATCAAGGAGTTCATGCGCTTCAAGGTGCACATGGAGGGCTCCGTG
AACGGCCACGAGTTCGAGATCGAGGGCGAGGGCGAGGGCCGCCCCTACGAGGGCACCCAGACCGCCAAGC
TGAAGGTGACCAAGGGTGGCCCCCTGCCCTTCGCCTGGGACATCCTGTCCCCTCAGTTCATGTACGGCTC
CAAGGCCTACGTGAAGCACCCCGCCGACATCCCCGACTACTTGAAGCTGTCCTTCCCCGAGGGCTTCAAG
TGGGAGCGCGTGATGAACTTCGAGGACGGCGGCGTGGTGACCGTGACCCAGGACTCCTCCCTGCAGGACG
GCGAGTTCATCTACAAGGTGAAGCTGCGCGGCACCAACTTCCCCTCCGACGGCCCCGTAATGCAGAAGAA
GACCATGGGCTGGGAGGCCTCCTCCGAGCGGATGTACCCCGAGGACGGCGCCCTGAAGGGCGAGATCAAG
CAGAGGCTGAAGCTGAAGGACGGCGGCCACTACGACGCTGAGGTCAAGACCACCTACAAGGCCAAGAAGC
CCGTGCAGCTGCCCGGCGCCTACAACGTCAACATCAAGTTGGACATCACCTCCCACAACGAGGACTACAC
CATCGTGGAACAGTACGAACGCGCCGAGGGCCGCCACTCCACCGGCGGCATGGACGAGCTGTACAAGTCC
GGACTCAGATCTATGGAGGAGGAGCGGGGGTCGGCGCTGGCGGCCGAGTCGGCGCTGGAGAAGAACGTGG
CCGAGCTGACCGTCATGGACGTGTACGACATCGCGTCGCTTGTGGGCCACGAGTTCGAGCGGGTCATTGA
CCAGCACGGCTGCGAGGCCATCGCGCGCCTCATGCCCAAGGTCGTGCGCGTCCTGGAGATCCTGGAGGTG
CTGGTCAGCCGCCACCACGTCGCGCCCGAGCTGGACGAGCTGCGCCTGGAGCTGGACCGCCTGCGCCTGG
AGAGGATGGACCGCATCGAGAAGGAGCGCAAGCACCAGAAGGAGCTGGAGCTGGTGGAGGATGTGTGGCG
AGGGGAGGCGCAGGACCTCCTCTCCCAGATCGCCCAGCTGCAGGAGGAGAACAAGCAGCTCATGACCAAC
CTCTCCCACAAGGATGTCAACTTCTCAGAGGAGGAGTTCCAGAAGCATGAAGGCATGTCAGAGCGGGAGC
GACAGGTGATGAAGAAGCTGAAGGAGGTGGTGGACAAACAACGCGACGAGATCCGCGCCAAGGACAGGGA
GCTGGGCCTGAAAAATGAGGACGTTGAGGCTTTACAGCAGCAGCAGACACGGCTGATGAAGATCAACCAT
GACCTTCGGCACCGGGTCACGGTGGTGGAGGCCCAGGGGAAAGCCCTGATCGAACAGAAGGTGGAGCTGG
AGGCAGACCTGCAGACCAAGGAGCAGGAGATGGGCAGCCTGCGAGCAGAGCTGGGGAAGTTGCGAGAGAG
GCTGCAGGGGGAGCACAGCCAGAATGGGGAGGAGGAGCCTGAGACGGAGCCGGTGGGAGAGGAGAGCATC
TCCGACGCAGAGAAGGTGGCCATGGATCTCAAGGACCCCAACCGCCCCCGGTTCACCCTGCAGGAGCTGC
GGGACGTGCTGCACGAGAGGAACGAGCTCAAGTCCAAGGTGTTCTTGCTGCAGGAGGAGCTGGCTTACTA
TAAGAGTGAAGAAATGGAAGAGGAAAACCGAATACCCCAACCCCCACCCATCGCCCACCCGAGGACGTCC
CCCCAGCCGGAGTCGGGCATCAAGCGACTGTTTAGCTTCTTCTCCCGAGATAAGAAGCGCCTGGCCAACA
CACAGAGAAACGTGCACATCCAGGAGTCCTTTGGACAGTGGGCAAACACCCACCGCGATGACGGTTACAC
AGAGCAAGGACAGGAAGCCCTGCAGCATCTGTGAGAATTCTGCAGTCGACGGTACCGCGGGCCCGGGATC
CACCGGATCTAGATAACTGATCATAATCAGCCATACCACATTTGTAGAGGTTTTACTTGCTTTAAAAAAC
CTCCCACACCTCCCCCTGAACCTGAAACATAAAATGAATGCAATTGTTGTTGTTAACTTGTTTATTGCAG
CTTATAATGGTTACAAATAAAGCAATAGCATCACAAATTTCACAAATAAAGCATTTTTTTCACTGCATTC
TAGTTGTGGTTTGTCCAAACTCATCAATGTATCTTAACGCGTAAATTGTAAGCGTTAATATTTTGTTAAA
ATTCGCGTTAAATTTTTGTTAAATCAGCTCATTTTTTAACCAATAGGCCGAAATCGGCAAAATCCCTTAT
AAATCAAAAGAATAGACCGAGATAGGGT
[37 nt withheld, positions 2969-3005]
AAAGAACGTGGACTCCAACGTCAAAGG
[49 nt withheld, positions 3033-3081]
T
[91 nt withheld, positions 3083-3173]
G
[124 nt withheld, positions 3175-3298]
CAGGTGGCACTTTTCGGGGAAATGTGCGCGGAACCCCTATTTGTTTATTTTTCTAAATACATTCAAATAT
GTATCCGCTCATGAGACAATAACCCTGATAAATGCTTCAATAATATTGAAAAAGGAAGAGTCCTGAGGCG
GAAAGAACCAGCTGTGGAATGTGTGTCAGTTAGGGTGTGGAAAGTCCCCAGGCTCCCCAGCAGGCAGAAG
TATGCAAAGCATGCATCTCAATTAGTCAGCAACCAGGTGTGGAAAGTCCCCAGGCTCCCCAGCAGGCAGA
AGTATGCAAAGCATGCATCTCAATTAGTCAGCAACCATAGTCCCGCCCCTAACTCCGCCCATCCCGCCCC
TAACTCCGCCCAGTTCCGCCCATTCTCCGCCCCATGGCTGACTAATTTTTTTTATTTATGCAGAGGCCGA
GGCCGCCTCGGCCTCTGAGCTATTCCAGAAGTAGTGAGGAGGCTTTTTTGGAGGCCTAGGCTTTTGCAAA
GATCGATCAAGAGACAGGATGAGGATCGTTTCGCATGATTGAACAAGATGGATTGCACGCAGGTTCTCCG
GCCGCTTGGGTGGAGAGGCTATTCGGCTATGACTGGGCACAACAGACAATCGGCTGCTCTGATGCCGCCG
TGTTCCGGCTGTCAGCGCAGGGGCGCCCGGTTCTTTTTGTCAAGACCGACCTGTCCGGTGCCCTGAATGA
ACTGCAAGACGAGGCAGCGCGGCTATCGTGGCTGGCCACGACGGGCGTTCCTTGCGCAGCTGTGCTCGAC
GTTGTCACTGAAGCGGGAAGGGACTGGCTGCTATTGGGCGAAGTGCCGGGGCAGGATCTCCTGTCATCTC
ACCTTGCTCCTGCCGAGAAAGTATCCATCATGGCTGATGCAATGCGGCGGCTGCATACGCTTGATCCGGC
TACCTGCCCATTCGACCACCAAGCGAAACATCGCATCGAGCGAGCACGTACTCGGATGGAAGCCGGTCTT
GTCGATCAGGATGATCTGGACGAAGAGCATCAGGGGCTCGCGCCAGCCGAACTGTTCGCCAGGCTCAAGG
CGAGCATGCCCGACGGCGAGGATCTCGTCGTGACCCATGGCGATGCCTGCTTGCCGAATATCATGGTGGA
AAATGGCCGCTTTTCTGGATTCATCGACTGTGGCCGGCTGGGTGTGGCGGACCGCTATCAGGACATAGCG
TTGGCTACCCGTGATATTGCTGAAGAGCTTGGCGGCGAATGGGCTGACCGCTTCCTCGTGCTTTACGGTA
TCGCCGCTCCCGATTCGCAGCGCATCGCCTTCTATCGCCTTCTTGACGAGTTCTTCTGAGCGGGACTCTG
GGGTTCGAAATGACCGACCAAGCGACGCCCAACCTGCCATCACGAGATTTCGATTCCACCGCCGCCTTCT
ATGAAAGGTTGGGCTTCGGAATCGTTTTCCGGGACGCCGGCTGGATGATCCTCCAGCGCGGGGATCTCAT
GCTGGAGTTCTTCGCCCACCCTAGGGGGAGGCTAACTGAAACACGGAAGGAGACAATACCGGAAGGAACC
CGCGCTATGACGGCAATAAAAAGACAGAATAAAACGCACGGTGTTGGGTCGTTTGTTCATAAACGCGGGG
TTCGGTCCCAGGGCTGGCACTCTGTCGATACCCCACCGAGACCCCATTGGGGCCAATACGCCCGCGTTTC
TTCCTTTTCCCCACCCCACCCCCCAAGTTCGGGTGAAGGCCCAGGGCTCGCAGCCAACGTCGGGGCGGCA
GGCCCTGCCATAGCCTCAGGTTACTCATATATACTTTAGATTGATTTAAAACTTCATTTTTAATTTAAAA
GGATCTAGGTGAAGATCCTTTTTGATAATCTCATGACCAAAATCCCTTAACGTGAGTTTTCGTTCCACTG
AGCGTCAGACCCCGTAGAAAAGATCAAAGGATCTTCTTGAGATCCTTTTTTTCTGCGCGTAATCTGCTGC
TTGCAAACAAAAAAACCACCGCTACCAGCGGTGGTTTGTTTGCCGGATCAAGAGCTACCAACTCTTTTTC
CGAAGGTAACTGGCTTCAGCAGAGCGCAGATACCAAATACTGTTCTTCTAGTGTAGCCGTAGTTAGGCCA
CCACTTCAAGAACTCTGTAGCACCGCCTACATACCTCGCTCTGCTAATCCTGTTACCAGTGGCTGCTGCC
AGTGGCGATAAGTCGTGTCTTACCGGGTTGGACTCAAGACGATAGTTACCGGATAAGGCGCAGCGGTCGG
GCTGAACGGGGGGTTCGTGCACACAGCCCAGCTTGGAGCGAACGACCTACACCGAACTGAGATACCTACA
GCGTGAGCTATGAGAAAGCGCCACGCTTCCCGAAGGGAGAAAGGCGGACAGGTATCCGGTAAGCGGCAGG
GTCGGAACAGGAGAGCGCACGAGGGAGCTTCCAGGGGGAAACGCCTGGTATCTTTATAGTCCTGTCGGGT
TTCGCCACCTCTGACTTGAGCGTCGATTTTTGTGATGCTCGTCAGGGGGGCGGAGCCTATGGAAAAACGC
CAGCAACGCGGCCTTTTTACGGTTCCTGGCCTTTTGCTGGCCTTTTGCTCACATGTTCTTTCCTGCGTTA
TCCCCTGATTCTGTGGATAACCGTATTACCGC
